>Addgene plasmid #204430 | Interface-1 (c) | addgene full sequence | sequence record 404937 | Addgene NGS Result
CGTGTACGGTGGGAGGTCTATATAAGCAGAGCTGGTTTAGTGAACCGTCAGATCCGCTAGCGCTACCGAT
GTGGCGACTACGTCGGGCCGCTGTGGCCTGTGAGGTCTGCCAGTCTTTAGTGAAACACAGCTCTGGAATA
AAAGGAAGTTTACCACTACAAAAACTACATCTGGTTTCACGAAGCATTTATCATTCACATCATCCTACCT
TAAAGCTTCAACGACCCCAATTAAGGACATCCTTTCAGCAGTTCTCTTCTCTGACAAACCTTCCTTTACG
TAAACTGAAATTCTCTCCAATTAAATATGGCTACCAGCCTCGCAGGAATTTTTGGCCAGCAAGATTAGCT
ACGAGACTCTTAAAACTTCGCTATCTCATACTAGGATCGGCTGTTGGGGGTGGCTACACAGCCAAAAAGA
CTTTTGATCAGTGGAAAGATATGATACCGGACCTTAGTGAATATAAATGGATTGTGCCTGACATTGTGTG
GGAAATTGATGAGTATATCGATTTTGAGAAAATTAGAAAAGCCCTTCCTAATTCAGAAGACCTTGTAAAG
TTAGCACCAGACTTTGACAAGATTGTTGAAAGCCTTAGCTTATTGAAGGACTTTTTTACCTCAGGTTCTC
CGGAAGAAACGGCGTTTAGAGCAACAGATCGTGGATCTGAAAGTGACAAGCATTTTAGAAAGGTGTCAGA
CAAAGAGAAAATTGACCAACTTCAGGAAGAACTTCTGCACACTCAGTTGAAGTATCAGAGAATCTTGGAA
CGATTAGAAAAGGAGAACAAAGAATTGAGAAAATTAGTATTGCAGAAAGATGACAAAGGCATTCATCATA
GAAAGCTTAAGAAATCTTTGATTGACATGTATTCTGAAGTTCTTGATGTTCTCTCTGATTATGATGCCAG
TTATAATACGCAAGATCATCTGCCACGGGTTGTTGTGGTTGGAGATCAGAGTGCTGGAAAGACTAGTGTG
TTGGAAATGATTGCCCAAGCTCGAATATTCCCAAGAGGATCTGGGGAGATGATGACACGTTCTCCAGTTA
AGGTGACTCTGAGTGAAGGTCCTCACCATGTGGCCCTATTTAAAGATAGTTCTCGGGAGTTTGATCTTAC
CAAAGAAGAAGATCTTGCAGCATTAAGACATGAAATAGAACTTCGAATGAGGAAAAATGTGAAAGAAGGC
TGTACCGTTAGCCCTGAGACCATATCCTTAAATGTAAAAGGCCCTGGACTACAGAGGATGGTGCTTGTTG
ACTTACCAGGTGTGATTAATACTGTGACATCAGGCATGGCTCCTGACACAAAGGAAACTATTTTCAGTAT
CAGCAAAGCTTACATGCAGAATCCTAATGCCATCATACTGTGTATTCAAGATGGATCTGTGGATGCTGAA
CGCAGTATTGTTACAGACTTGGTCAGTCAAATGGACCCTCATGGAAGGAGAACCATATTCGTTTTGACCA
AAGTAGACCTGGCAGAGAAAAATGTAGCCAGTCCAAGCAGGATTCAGCAGATAATTGAAGGAAAGCTCTT
CCCAATGAAAGCTTTAGGTTATTTTGCTGTTGTAACAGGAAAAGGGAACAGCTCTGAAAGCATTGAAGCT
ATAAGAGAATATGAAGAAGAGTTTTTTCAGAATTCAAAGCTCCTAAAGACAAGCATGCTAAAGGCACACC
AAGTGACTACAAGAAATTTAAGCCTTGCAGTATCAGACTGCTTTTGGAAAATGGTACGAGAGTCTGTTGA
ACAACAGGCTGATAGTTTCAAAGCAACACGTTTTAACCTTGAAACTGAATGGAAGAATAACTATCCTCGC
CTGCGGGAACTTGACCGGAATGAACTATTTGAAAAAGCTAAAAATGAAATCCTTGATGAAGTTATCAGTC
TGAGCCAGGTTACACCAAAACATTGGGAGGAAATCCTTCAACAATCTTTGTGGGAAAGAGTATCAACTCA
TGTGATTGAAAACATCTACCTTCCAGCTGCGCAGACCATGAATTCAGGAACTTTTAACACCACAGTGGAT
ATCAAGCTTAAAGCGTGGACTGATAAACAACTTCCTAATAAAGCAGTAGAGGTTGCTTGGGAGACCCTAC
AAGAAGAATTTTCCCGCTTTATGACAGAACCGAAAGGGAAAGAGCATGATGACATATTTGATAAACTTAA
AGAGGCCGTTAAGGAAGAAAGTATTAAACGACACAAGTGGAATGACTTTGCGGAGGACAGCTTGAGGGTT
ATTCAACACAATGCTTTGGAAGACCGATCCATATCTGATAAACAGCAATGGGATGCAGCTATTTATTTTA
TGGAAGAGGCTCTGCAGGCTCGTCTCAAGGATACTGAAAATGCAATTGAAAACATGGTGGGTCCAGACTG
GAAAAAGAGGTGGTTATACTGGAAGAATCGGACCCAAGAACAGTGTGTTCACAATGAAACCAAGAATGAA
TTGGAGAAGATGTTGAAATGTAATGAGGAGCACCCAGCTTATCTTGCAAGTGATGAAATAACCACAGTCC
GGAAGAACCTTGAATCCCGAGGAGTAGAAGTAGATCCAAGCTTGATTAAGGATACTTGGCATCAAGTTTA
TAGAAGACATTTTTTAAAAACAGCTCTAAACCATTGTAACCTTTGTCGAAGAGGTTTTTATTACTACCAA
AGGCATTTTGTAGATTCTGAGTTGGAATGCAATGATGTGGTCTTGTTTTGGCGTATACAGCGCATGCTTG
CTATCACCGCAAATACTTTAAGGCAACAACTTACAAATACTGAAGTTAGGCGATTAGAGAAAAATGTTAA
AGAGGTATTGGAAGATTTTGCTGAAGATGGTGAGAAGAAGATTAAATTGCTTACTGGTAAACGCGTTCAA
CTGGCGGAAGACCTCAAGAAAGTTAGAGAAATTCAAGAAAAACTTGATGCTTTCATTGAAGCTCTTCATC
AGGAGAAAGGGCTAGCGCTACCGGTCGCCACCATGGTGAGCAAGGGCGAGGAGCTGTTCACCGGGGTGGT
GCCCATCCTGGTCGAGCTGGACGGCGACGTAAACGGCCACAAGTTCAGCGTGTCCGGCGAGGGCGAGGGC
GATGCCACCTACGGCAAGCTGACCCTGAAGTTCATCTGCACCACCGGCAAGCTGCCCGTGCCCTGGCCCA
CCCTCGTGACCACCCTGACCTACGGCGTGCAGTGCTTCAGCCGCTACCCCGACCACATGAAGCAGCACGA
CTTCTTCAAGTCCGCCATGCCCGAAGGCTACGTCCAGGAGCGCACCATCTTCTTCAAGGACGACGGCAAC
TACAAGACCCGCGCCGAGGTGAAGTTCGAGGGCGACACCCTGGTGAACCGCATCGAGCTGAAGGGCATCG
ACTTCAAGGAGGACGGCAACATCCTGGGGCACAAGCTGGAGTACAACTACAACAGCCACAACGTCTATAT
CATGGCCGACAAGCAGAAGAACGGCATCAAGGTGAACTTCAAGATCCGCCACAACATCGAGGACGGCAGC
GTGCAGCTCGCCGACCACTACCAGCAGAACACCCCCATCGGCGACGGCCCCGTGCTGCTGCCCGACAACC
ACTACCTGAGCACCCAGTCCAAGCTGAGCAAAGACCCCAACGAGAAGCGCGATCACATGGTCCTGCTGGA
GTTCGTGACCGCCGCCGGGATCACTCTCGGCATGGACGAGCTGTACAAGTAAAGCGGCCGCGACTCTAGA
TCATAATCAGCCATACCACATTTGTAGAGGTTTTACTTGCTTTAAAAAACCTCCCACACCTCCCCCTGAA
CCTGAAACATAAAATGAATGCAATTGTTGTTGTTAACTTGTTTATTGCAGCTTATAATGGTTACAAATAA
AGCAATAGCATCACAAATTTCACAAATAAAGCATTTTTTTCACTGCATTCTAGTTGTGGTTTGTCCAAAC
TCATCAATGTATCTTAAGGCGTAAATTGTAAGCGTTAATATTTTGTTAAAATTCGCGTTAAATTTTTGTT
AAATCAGCTCATTTTTTAACCAATAGGCCGAAATCGGCAAAATCCCTTATAAATCAAAAGAATAGACCGA
GATAGGGT
[37 nt withheld, positions 4069-4105]
AAAGAACGTGGACTCCAACGTCAAAGG
[49 nt withheld, positions 4133-4181]
T
[91 nt withheld, positions 4183-4273]
G
[124 nt withheld, positions 4275-4398]
CAGGTGGCACTTTTCGGGGAAATGTGCGCGGAACCCCTATTTGTTTATTTTTCTAAATACATTCAAATAT
GTATCCGCTCATGAGACAATAACCCTGATAAATGCTTCAATAATATTGAAAAAGGAAGAGTCCTGAGGCG
GAAAGAACCAGCTGTGGAATGTGTGTCAGTTAGGGTGTGGAAAGTCCCCAGGCTCCCCAGCAGGCAGAAG
TATGCAAAGCATGCATCTCAATTAGTCAGCAACCAGGTGTGGAAAGTCCCCAGGCTCCCCAGCAGGCAGA
AGTATGCAAAGCATGCATCTCAATTAGTCAGCAACCATAGTCCCGCCCCTAACTCCGCCCATCCCGCCCC
TAACTCCGCCCAGTTCCGCCCATTCTCCGCCCCATGGCTGACTAATTTTTTTTATTTATGCAGAGGCCGA
GGCCGCCTCGGCCTCTGAGCTATTCCAGAAGTAGTGAGGAGGCTTTTTTGGAGGCCTAGGCTTTTGCAAA
GATCGATCAAGAGACAGGATGAGGATCGTTTCGCATGATTGAACAAGATGGATTGCACGCAGGTTCTCCG
GCCGCTTGGGTGGAGAGGCTATTCGGCTATGACTGGGCACAACAGACAATCGGCTGCTCTGATGCCGCCG
TGTTCCGGCTGTCAGCGCAGGGGCGCCCGGTTCTTTTTGTCAAGACCGACCTGTCCGGTGCCCTGAATGA
ACTGCAAGACGAGGCAGCGCGGCTATCGTGGCTGGCCACGACGGGCGTTCCTTGCGCAGCTGTGCTCGAC
GTTGTCACTGAAGCGGGAAGGGACTGGCTGCTATTGGGCGAAGTGCCGGGGCAGGATCTCCTGTCATCTC
ACCTTGCTCCTGCCGAGAAAGTATCCATCATGGCTGATGCAATGCGGCGGCTGCATACGCTTGATCCGGC
TACCTGCCCATTCGACCACCAAGCGAAACATCGCATCGAGCGAGCACGTACTCGGATGGAAGCCGGTCTT
GTCGATCAGGATGATCTGGACGAAGAGCATCAGGGGCTCGCGCCAGCCGAACTGTTCGCCAGGCTCAAGG
CGAGCATGCCCGACGGCGAGGATCTCGTCGTGACCCATGGCGATGCCTGCTTGCCGAATATCATGGTGGA
AAATGGCCGCTTTTCTGGATTCATCGACTGTGGCCGGCTGGGTGTGGCGGACCGCTATCAGGACATAGCG
TTGGCTACCCGTGATATTGCTGAAGAGCTTGGCGGCGAATGGGCTGACCGCTTCCTCGTGCTTTACGGTA
TCGCCGCTCCCGATTCGCAGCGCATCGCCTTCTATCGCCTTCTTGACGAGTTCTTCTGAGCGGGACTCTG
GGGTTCGAAATGACCGACCAAGCGACGCCCAACCTGCCATCACGAGATTTCGATTCCACCGCCGCCTTCT
ATGAAAGGTTGGGCTTCGGAATCGTTTTCCGGGACGCCGGCTGGATGATCCTCCAGCGCGGGGATCTCAT
GCTGGAGTTCTTCGCCCACCCTAGGGGGAGGCTAACTGAAACACGGAAGGAGACAATACCGGAAGGAACC
CGCGCTATGACGGCAATAAAAAGACAGAATAAAACGCACGGTGTTGGGTCGTTTGTTCATAAACGCGGGG
TTCGGTCCCAGGGCTGGCACTCTGTCGATACCCCACCGAGACCCCATTGGGGCCAATACGCCCGCGTTTC
TTCCTTTTCCCCACCCCACCCCCCAAGTTCGGGTGAAGGCCCAGGGCTCGCAGCCAACGTCGGGGCGGCA
GGCCCTGCCATAGCCTCAGGTTACTCATATATACTTTAGATTGATTTAAAACTTCATTTTTAATTTAAAA
GGATCTAGGTGAAGATCCTTTTTGATAATCTCATGACCAAAATCCCTTAACGTGAGTTTTCGTTCCACTG
AGCGTCAGACCCCGTAGAAAAGATCAAAGGATCTTCTTGAGATCCTTTTTTTCTGCGCGTAATCTGCTGC
TTGCAAACAAAAAAACCACCGCTACCAGCGGTGGTTTGTTTGCCGGATCAAGAGCTACCAACTCTTTTTC
CGAAGGTAACTGGCTTCAGCAGAGCGCAGATACCAAATACTGTTCTTCTAGTGTAGCCGTAGTTAGGCCA
CCACTTCAAGAACTCTGTAGCACCGCCTACATACCTCGCTCTGCTAATCCTGTTACCAGTGGCTGCTGCC
AGTGGCGATAAGTCGTGTCTTACCGGGTTGGACTCAAGACGATAGTTACCGGATAAGGCGCAGCGGTCGG
GCTGAACGGGGGGTTCGTGCACACAGCCCAGCTTGGAGCGAACGACCTACACCGAACTGAGATACCTACA
GCGTGAGCTATGAGAAAGCGCCACGCTTCCCGAAGGGAGAAAGGCGGACAGGTATCCGGTAAGCGGCAGG
GTCGGAACAGGAGAGCGCACGAGGGAGCTTCCAGGGGGAAACGCCTGGTATCTTTATAGTCCTGTCGGGT
TTCGCCACCTCTGACTTGAGCGTCGATTTTTGTGATGCTCGTCAGGGGGGCGGAGCCTATGGAAAAACGC
CAGCAACGCGGCCTTTTTACGGTTCCTGGCCTTTTGCTGGCCTTTTGCTCACATGTTCTTTCCTGCGTTA
TCCCCTGATTCTGTGGATAACCGTATTACCGCCATGCATTAGTTATTAATAGTAATCAATTACGGGGTCA
TTAGTTCATAGCCCATATATGGAGTTCCGCGTTACATAACTTACGGTAAATGGCCCGCCTGGCTGACCGC
CCAACGACCCCCGCCCATTGACGTCAATAATGACGTATGTTCCCATAGTAACGCCAATAGGGACTTTCCA
TTGACGTCAATGGGTGGAGTATTTACGGTAAACTGCCCACTTGGCAGTACATCAAGTGTATCATATGCCA
AGTACGCCCCCTATTGACGTCAATGACGGTAAATGGCCCGCCTGGCATTATGCCCAGTACATGACCTTAT
GGGACTTTCCTACTTGGCAGTACATCTACGTATTAGTCATCGCTATTACCATGGTGATGCGGTTTTGGCA
GTACATCAATGGGCGTGGATAGCGGTTTGACTCACGGGGATTTCCAAGTCTCCACCCCATTGACGTCAAT
GGGAGTTTGTTTTGGCACCAAAATCAACGGGACTTTCCAAAATGTCGTAACAACTCCGCCCCATTGACGC
AAATGGGCGGTAGG
Features (pLannotate 1.2.2; 14 found; start..end, strand, type, name):
     69..2948    +  CDS            OPA1: OPA1_HUMAN - Also known as KIAA0567. Experimental evidence at protein level: Swiss-Prot protein existence level 1. Isoforms that contain the alternative exon 4b (present in isoform 4 and isoform 5) are required for mitochondrial genome maintenance, possibly by anchoring the mitochondrial nucleoids to the inner mitochondrial membrane. From Homo sapiens (Human).
   2973..3692    +  CDS            mEGFP: enhanced GFP with monomerizing A206K mutation (Zacharias et al., 2002) mammalian codon-optimized
   3709..3792    +  CDS            large T antigen (fragment): large T antigen from SV40 (simian virus 40)
   3815..3936    +  polyA_signal   SV40 poly(A) signal: SV40 polyadenylation signal
   3970..4398    -  rep_origin     f1 ori (sequence partly withheld): f1 bacteriophage origin of replication; arrow indicates direction of (+) strand synthesis
   4425..4529    +  promoter       AmpR promoter: bla
   4531..4888    +  promoter       SV40 promoter: SV40 enhancer and early promoter
   4923..5717    +  CDS            NeoR/KanR: aminoglycoside phosphotransferase from Tn5; aph(3')-II (or nptII); confers resistance to neomycin, kanamycin, and G418 (Geneticin®)
   5738..5890    +  CDS            ble (fragment): BLE_KLEPN - Experimental evidence at protein level: Swiss-Prot protein existence level 1. Binding protein with a strong affinity to the bleomycin family of antibiotics. Binds to CL990; an antimitotic-antibiotic compound. From Klebsiella pneumoniae.
   5949..5996    +  polyA_signal   HSV TK poly(A) signal: herpes simplex virus thymidine kinase polyadenylation signal (Cole and Stacy, 1985)
   6087..6103    -  polyA_signal   bGH poly(A) signal (fragment): bovine growth hormone polyadenylation signal
   6325..6913    +  rep_origin     ori: high-copy-number ColE1/pMB1/pBR322/pUC origin of replication
   7088..7391    +  enhancer       CMV enhancer: human cytomegalovirus immediate early enhancer
   7392..33      +  promoter       CMV promoter (across the origin): human cytomegalovirus (CMV) immediate early promoter
