[The description below was written by a language model from this plasmid's Addgene catalogue record and pLannotate feature annotations shown in this document.]
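Description:
Interface-1 (c) is a mammalian expression plasmid built on the Clontech pEGFP-N1 backbone that expresses a GFP-tagged point mutant (Q659A) of human OPA1 isoform 1, the dynamin-family GTPase of the mitochondrial inner membrane. In the sequenced 7,562-nt record, the CMV immediate-early enhancer and promoter (spanning the plasmid origin) drive the OPA1 coding sequence, which is followed directly by a GFP open reading frame and the SV40 polyadenylation signal. The catalogue lists the tag as "N terminal on backbone", but the feature table places the fluorescent protein downstream of OPA1, so it is a C-terminal fusion, as expected for an N1-series vector; this arrangement would leave the N-terminus of OPA1 free. The annotation also identifies the reporter as mEGFP, the A206K monomeric variant, rather than plain EGFP as listed in the catalogue.

The plasmid is propagated in E. coli from a high-copy ColE1/pUC-type origin, and it also carries an f1 origin. A single Tn5 aminoglycoside phosphotransferase gene (NeoR/KanR) serves both hosts. A bacterial bla-type promoter gives kanamycin resistance in E. coli, while the adjacent SV40 enhancer/early promoter and the HSV TK poly(A) signal allow G418 selection of transfected mammalian cells. The short large T antigen, ble and bGH poly(A) fragments annotated in the table are most likely backbone remnants or partial matches rather than functional parts.

The plasmid name and the associated publication on OPA1 helical structures suggest that Q659A is meant to disrupt an assembly interface, although the record does not define that interface. The construct is suited to expressing the fluorescently tagged mutant in mammalian cells, for example to image it.
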