Addgene plasmid #204430: Interface-1 (c)
Purpose: Mammalian expression plasmid of GFP-tagged hOpa1 isoform 1 mutant protein.
Depositing lab: Keir Neuman. Depositing organization: National Heart, Lung, and Blood Institute (NHLBI). Publication: OPA1 helical structures give perspective to mitochondrial dysfunction. Nyenhuis SB, Wu X, Strub MP, Yim YI, Stanton AE, Baena V, Syed ZA, Canagarajah B, Hammer JA, Hinshaw JE. Nature. 2023 Aug 23. doi: 10.1038/s41586-023-06462-1. PubMed 37612506.
Backbone
  Vector backbone: pEGFP-N1
  Backbone manufacturer: Clontech
  Vector type: Mammalian Expression
  Selectable markers: Neomycin (select with G418)
Growth in bacteria
  Bacterial resistance: Kanamycin, 50 μg/mL
  Growth temperature: 37°C
  Growth strain: DH5alpha
  Copy number: High Copy
Gene/Insert
  Gene/Insert name: hOpa1 isoform 1
  Species: H. sapiens (human)
  Mutation: Q659A
  Entrez Gene: OPA1 (a.k.a. BERHS, MGM1, MTDPS14, NPG, NTG, largeG)
  Promoter: CMV
  Tag / fusion protein: EGFP (N terminal on backbone)
  Cloning method: Unknown
  Sequencing primers: 5′ CNV-F; 3′ SV40-pArev
Terms and licenses: Academic/Nonprofit Terms; Industry Terms: Not Available to Industry
How to cite: Interface-1 (c) was a gift from Keir Neuman (Addgene plasmid # 204430 ; http://n2t.net/addgene:204430 ; RRID:Addgene_204430)
